Addgene plasmid #50798: pTRE-tdTomato
Purpose: Expression of tdTomato under the control of the TRE-promoter
Depositing lab: Connie Cepko. Depositing organization: Harvard Medical School. Publication: A nanobody-based system using fluorescent proteins as scaffolds for cell-specific gene manipulation. Tang JC, Szikra T, Kozorovitskiy Y, Teixiera M, Sabatini BL, Roska B, Cepko CL. Cell. 2013 Aug 15;154(4):928-39. doi: 10.1016/j.cell.2013.07.021. PubMed 23953120.
Backbone
  Vector backbone: pUAS-luc2
  Backbone manufacturer: Liqun Luo
  Backbone size w/o insert (bp): 2562
  Total vector size (bp): 4356
  Vector type: Mutli-species
Growth in bacteria
  Bacterial resistance: Ampicillin, 100 μg/mL
  Growth temperature: 37°C
  Growth strain: DH5alpha
  Copy number: High Copy
Gene/Insert
  Gene/Insert name: TREtight driven tdTomato fluorescent protein (alt names: TRE-tdTomato; TRE-tdT)
  Insert size (bp): 1794
  Promoter: TREtight
  Cloning method: Restriction Enzyme; 5′ cloning site SphI (not destroyed); 3′ cloning site XbaI (not destroyed)
  Sequencing primers: 5′ TGCAGGTGCCAGAACATTTCTC; 3′ CTGCATTCTAGTTGTGGTTTGTCC
Terms and licenses: Academic/Nonprofit Terms; Industry Terms: Not Available to Industry
Depositor comments: Tang J.C. et al. (2013). A nanobody-based system using fluorescent proteins as scaffolds for cell-specific gene manipulation. Cell. 2013 Aug 15;154(4):928-39.
How to cite: pTRE-tdTomato was a gift from Connie Cepko (Addgene plasmid # 50798 ; http://n2t.net/addgene:50798 ; RRID:Addgene_50798)
