[The description below was written by a language model from this plasmid's Addgene catalogue record and pLannotate feature annotations shown in this document.]
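Description:
pTRE-tdTomato is a small (about 4.4 kb) tetracycline-responsive reporter plasmid built on the pUAS-luc2 backbone, with a roughly 1.8 kb TREtight-tdTomato cassette cloned between SphI and XbaI sites that remain intact. It is propagated in E. coli as a high-copy plasmid through a ColE1/pUC-type origin and is selected with ampicillin via the β-lactamase gene. The record lists the vector type as multi-species. It carries no viral packaging elements or eukaryotic selection marker, so it is suited to delivery as naked plasmid DNA, for example by transfection or electroporation.

The payload is a single transcription unit. The tight TRE promoter consists of seven tet operator repeats fused to a minimal CMV promoter. It has low basal activity and fires only when a Tet-family transactivator, or another activator carrying a TetR DNA-binding domain, is recruited to the operators. It drives tdTomato, a bright orange-red tandem-dimer fluorescent protein derived from Discosoma, and transcripts are terminated by an SV40 polyadenylation signal. Upstream of the promoter (across the circular junction) lie a synthetic poly(A) signal and an RNA polymerase II transcriptional pause site from the human α2-globin gene. These elements are inherited from luciferase-reporter-type backbones and block read-through transcription from the plasmid backbone, helping keep background low. Short annotated fragments of the SV40 large T antigen, a tetracycline resistance gene and a pUC polylinker are non-functional remnants.

The construct serves as a fluorescent readout of TRE-directed transcriptional activation. It was deposited in connection with work on a nanobody-based system that uses fluorescent proteins as scaffolds for cell-specific gene manipulation.
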