Features (pLannotate 1.2.2; 11 found; start..end, strand, type, name):
     65..85      -  misc_feature   MCS (fragment): pUC18/19 multiple cloning site
    109..423     +  promoter       tight TRE promoter: Tet-responsive promoter PTight, consisting of seven tet operator sequences followed by the minimal CMV promoter
    440..1867    +  CDS            tdTomato: tdTomato is a basic (constitutively fluorescent) orange fluorescent protein published in 2004, derived from Discosoma sp.. It is reported to be a somewhat slowly-maturing tandem dimer with low acid sensitivity.
   1910..2031    -  polyA_signal   SV40 poly(A) signal: SV40 polyadenylation signal
   2054..2122    -  CDS            large T antigen (fragment): large T antigen from SV40 (simian virus 40)
   2138..2270    +  CDS            TcR (fragment): tetracycline efflux protein; tet; confers resistance to tetracycline
   2450..3038    -  rep_origin     ori: high-copy-number ColE1/pMB1/pBR322/pUC origin of replication
   3238..4098    -  CDS            AmpR: β-lactamase confers resistance to ampicillin, carbenicillin, and related antibiotics
   4099..4140    -  promoter       AmpR promoter (fragment): bla
   4203..4251    +  polyA_signal   poly(A) signal: synthetic polyadenylation signal
   4265..4356    +  misc_feature   pause site: RNA polymerase II transcriptional pause signal from the human α2 globin gene
>Addgene plasmid #50798 | pTRE-tdTomato | depositor full sequence | sequence record 76199 | pTRE-tdTomato sequence 4356 bps
GGCCTAACTGGCCGGTACCTGAGCTCGCTAGCCTCGAGGATATCAAGATCTGGCCTCGGCGGCCAAGCTT
GCATGCCTGCAGGTCACGAGGCCCTTTCGTCTTCACTCGAGTTTACTCCCTATCAGTGATAGAGAACGTA
TGTCGAGTTTACTCCCTATCAGTGATAGAGAACGATGTCGAGTTTACTCCCTATCAGTGATAGAGAACGT
ATGTCGAGTTTACTCCCTATCAGTGATAGAGAACGTATGTCGAGTTTACTCCCTATCAGTGATAGAGAAC
GTATGTCGAGTTTATCCCTATCAGTGATAGAGAACGTATGTCGAGTTTACTCCCTATCAGTGATAGAGAA
CGTATGTCGAGGTAGGCGTGTACGGTGGGAGGCCTATATAAGCAGAGCTCGTTTAGTGAACCGTCAGATC
GCCTGGAGAATTCGCCACCATGGTGAGCAAGGGCGAGGAGGTCATCAAAGAGTTCATGCGCTTCAAGGTG
CGCATGGAGGGCTCCATGAACGGCCACGAGTTCGAGATCGAGGGCGAGGGCGAGGGCCGCCCCTACGAGG
GCACCCAGACCGCCAAGCTGAAGGTGACCAAGGGCGGCCCCCTGCCCTTCGCCTGGGACATCCTGTCCCC
CCAGTTCATGTACGGCTCCAAGGCGTACGTGAAGCACCCCGCCGACATCCCCGATTACAAGAAGCTGTCC
TTCCCCGAGGGCTTCAAGTGGGAGCGCGTGATGAACTTCGAGGACGGCGGTCTGGTGACCGTGACCCAGG
ACTCCTCCCTGCAGGACGGCACGCTGATCTACAAGGTGAAGATGCGCGGCACCAACTTCCCCCCCGACGG
CCCCGTAATGCAGAAGAAGACCATGGGCTGGGAGGCCTCCACCGAGCGCCTGTACCCCCGCGACGGCGTG
CTGAAGGGCGAGATCCACCAGGCCCTGAAGCTGAAGGACGGCGGCCACTACCTGGTGGAGTTCAAGACCA
TCTACATGGCCAAGAAGCCCGTGCAACTGCCCGGCTACTACTACGTGGACACCAAGCTGGACATCACCTC
CCACAACGAGGACTACACCATCGTGGAACAGTACGAGCGCTCCGAGGGCCGCCACCACCTGTTCCTGGGG
CATGGCACCGGCAGCACCGGCAGCGGCAGCTCCGGCACCGCCTCCTCCGAGGACAACAACATGGCCGTCA
TCAAAGAGTTCATGCGCTTCAAGGTGCGCATGGAGGGCTCCATGAACGGCCACGAGTTCGAGATCGAGGG
CGAGGGCGAGGGCCGCCCCTACGAGGGCACCCAGACCGCCAAGCTGAAGGTGACCAAGGGCGGCCCCCTG
CCCTTCGCCTGGGACATCCTGTCCCCCCAGTTCATGTACGGCTCCAAGGCGTACGTGAAGCACCCCGCCG
ACATCCCCGATTACAAGAAGCTGTCCTTCCCCGAGGGCTTCAAGTGGGAGCGCGTGATGAACTTCGAGGA
CGGCGGTCTGGTGACCGTGACCCAGGACTCCTCCCTGCAGGACGGCACGCTGATCTACAAGGTGAAGATG
CGCGGCACCAACTTCCCCCCCGACGGCCCCGTAATGCAGAAGAAGACCATGGGCTGGGAGGCCTCCACCG
AGCGCCTGTACCCCCGCGACGGCGTGCTGAAGGGCGAGATCCACCAGGCCCTGAAGCTGAAGGACGGCGG
CCACTACCTGGTGGAGTTCAAGACCATCTACATGGCCAAGAAGCCCGTGCAACTGCCCGGCTACTACTAC
GTGGACACCAAGCTGGACATCACCTCCCACAACGAGGACTACACCATCGTGGAACAGTACGAGCGCTCCG
AGGGCCGCCACCACCTGTTCCTGTACGGCATGGACGAGCTGTACAAGTAATCTAGAGTCGGGGCGGCCGG
CCGCTTCGAGCAGACATGATAAGATACATTGATGAGTTTGGACAAACCACAACTAGAATGCAGTGAAAAA
AATGCTTTATTTGTGAAATTTGTGATGCTATTGCTTTATTTGTAACCATTATAAGCTGCAATAAACAAGT
TAACAACAACAATTGCATTCATTTTATGTTTCAGGTTCAGGGGGAGGTGTGGGAGGTTTTTTAAAGCAAG
TAAAACCTCTACAAATGTGGTAAAATCGATAAGGATCCGTCGACCGATGCCCTTGAGAGCCTTCAACCCA
GTCAGCTCCTTCCGGTGGGCGCGGGGCATGACTATCGTCGCCGCACTTATGACTGTCTTCTTTATCATGC
AACTCGTAGGACAGGTGCCGGCAGCGCTCTTCCGCTTCCTCGCTCACTGACTCGCTGCGCTCGGTCGTTC
GGCTGCGGCGAGCGGTATCAGCTCACTCAAAGGCGGTAATACGGTTATCCACAGAATCAGGGGATAACGC
AGGAAAGAACATGTGAGCAAAAGGCCAGCAAAAGGCCAGGAACCGTAAAAAGGCCGCGTTGCTGGCGTTT
TTCCATAGGCTCCGCCCCCCTGACGAGCATCACAAAAATCGACGCTCAAGTCAGAGGTGGCGAAACCCGA
CAGGACTATAAAGATACCAGGCGTTTCCCCCTGGAAGCTCCCTCGTGCGCTCTCCTGTTCCGACCCTGCC
GCTTACCGGATACCTGTCCGCCTTTCTCCCTTCGGGAAGCGTGGCGCTTTCTCATAGCTCACGCTGTAGG
TATCTCAGTTCGGTGTAGGTCGTTCGCTCCAAGCTGGGCTGTGTGCACGAACCCCCCGTTCAGCCCGACC
GCTGCGCCTTATCCGGTAACTATCGTCTTGAGTCCAACCCGGTAAGACACGACTTATCGCCACTGGCAGC
AGCCACTGGTAACAGGATTAGCAGAGCGAGGTATGTAGGCGGTGCTACAGAGTTCTTGAAGTGGTGGCCT
AACTACGGCTACACTAGAAGAACAGTATTTGGTATCTGCGCTCTGCTGAAGCCAGTTACCTTCGGAAAAA
GAGTTGGTAGCTCTTGATCCGGCAAACAAACCACCGCTGGTAGCGGTGGTTTTTTTGTTTGCAAGCAGCA
GATTACGCGCAGAAAAAAAGGATCTCAAGAAGATCCTTTGATCTTTTCTACGGGGTCTGACGCTCAGTGG
AACGAAAACTCACGTTAAGGGATTTTGGTCATGAGATTATCAAAAAGGATCTTCACCTAGATCCTTTTAA
ATTAAAAATGAAGTTTTAAATCAATCTAAAGTATATATGAGTAAACTTGGTCTGACAGCGGCCGCAAATG
CTAAACCACTGCAGTGGTTACCAGTGCTTGATCAGTGAGGCACCGATCTCAGCGATCTGCCTATTTCGTT
CGTCCATAGTGGCCTGACTCCCCGTCGTGTAGATCACTACGATTCGTGAGGGCTTACCATCAGGCCCCAG
CGCAGCAATGATGCCGCGAGAGCCGCGTTCACCGGCCCCCGATTTGTCAGCAATGAACCAGCCAGCAGGG
AGGGCCGAGCGAAGAAGTGGTCCTGCTACTTTGTCCGCCTCCATCCAGTCTATGAGCTGCTGTCGTGATG
CTAGAGTAAGAAGTTCGCCAGTGAGTAGTTTCCGAAGAGTTGTGGCCATTGCTACTGGCATCGTGGTATC
ACGCTCGTCGTTCGGTATGGCTTCGTTCAACTCTGGTTCCCAGCGGTCAAGCCGGGTCACATGATCACCC
ATATTATGAAGAAATGCAGTCAGCTCCTTAGGGCCTCCGATCGTTGTCAGAAGTAAGTTGGCCGCGGTGT
TGTCGCTCATGGTAATGGCAGCACTACACAATTCTCTTACCGTCATGCCATCCGTAAGATGCTTTTCCGT
GACCGGCGAGTACTCAACCAAGTCGTTTTGTGAGTAGTGTATACGGCGACCAAGCTGCTCTTGCCCGGCG
TCTATACGGGACAACACCGCGCCACATAGCAGTACTTTGAAAGTGCTCATCATCGGGAATCGTTCTTCGG
GGCGGAAAGACTCAAGGATCTTGCCGCTATTGAGATCCAGTTCGATATAGCCCACTCTTGCACCCAGTTG
ATCTTCAGCATCTTTTACTTTCACCAGCGTTTCGGGGTGTGCAAAAACAGGCAAGCAAAATGCCGCAAAG
AAGGGAATGAGTGCGACACGAAAATGTTGGATGCTCATACTCGTCCTTTTTCAATATTATTGAAGCATTT
ATCAGGGTTACTAGTACGTCTCTCAAGGATAAGTAAGTAATATTAAGGTACGGGAGGTATTGGACAGGCC
GCAATAAAATATCTTTATTTTCATTACATCTGTGTGTTGGTTTTTTGTGTGAATCGATAGTACTAACATA
CGCTCTCCATCAAAACAAAACGAAACAAAACAAACTAGCAAAATAGGCTGTCCCCAGTGCAAGTGCAGGT
GCCAGAACATTTCTCT
