>Addgene plasmid #50798 | pTRE-tdTomato | addgene partial sequence | sequence record 81165 | EBV-rev 5'-GTGGTTTGTCCAAACTCATC-3'
GGCCGGCCGCCCCGACTCTAGATTACTTGTACAGCTCGTCCATGCCGTACAGGAACAGGTGGTGGCGGCC
CTCGGAGCGCTCGTACTGTTCCACGATGGTGTAGTCCTCGTTGTGGGAGGTGATGTCCAGCTTGGTGTCC
ACGTAGTAGTAGCCGGGCAGTTGCACGGGCTTCTTGGCCATGTAGATGGTCTTGAACTCCACCAGGTAGT
GGCCGCCGTCCTTCAGCTTCAGGGCCTGGTGGATCTCGCCCTTCAGCACGCCGTCGCGGGGGTACAGGCG
CTCGGTGGAGGCCTCCCAGCCCATGGTCTTCTTCTGCATTACGGGGCCGTCGGGGGGGAAGTTGGTGCCG
CGCATCTTCACCTTGTAGATCAGCGTGCCGTCCTGCAGGGAGGAGTCCTGGGTCACGGTCACCAGACCGC
CGTCCTCGAAGTTCATCACGCGCTCCCACTTGAAGCCCTCGGGGAAGGACAGCTTCTTGTAATCGGGGAT
GTCGGCGGGGTGCTTCACGTACGCCTTGGAGCCGTACATGAACTGGGGGGACAGGATGTCCCAGGCGAAG
GGCAGGGGGCCGCCCTTGGTCACCTTCAGCTTGGCGGTCTGGGTGCCCTCGTAGGGGCGGCCCTCGCCCT
CGCCCTCGATCTCGAACTCGTGGCCGTTCATGGAGCCCTCCATGCGCACCTTGAAGCGCATGAACTCTTT
GATGACGGCCATGTTGTTGTCCTC
