>Addgene plasmid #50798 | pTRE-tdTomato | addgene partial sequence | sequence record 81167 | RVprimer3 5'-CTAGCAAAATAGGCTGTCCC-3'
CTGGCCGGTACCTGAGCTCGCTAGCCTCGAGGATATCAAGATCTGGCCTCGGCGGCCAAGCTTGCATGCC
TGCAGGTCACGAGGCCCTTTCGTCTTCACTCGAGTTTACTCCCTATCAGTGATAGAGAACGTATGTCGAG
TTTACTCCCTATCAGTGATAGAGAACGATGTCGAGTTTACTCCCTATCAGTGATAGAGAACGTATGTCGA
GTTTACTCCCTATCAGTGATAGAGAACGTATGTCGAGTTTACTCCCTATCAGTGATAGAGAACGTATGTC
GAGTTTATCCCTATCAGTGATAGAGAACGTATGTCGAGTTTACTCCCTATCAGTGATAGAGAACGTATGT
CGAGGTAGGCGTGTACGGTGGGAGGCCTATATAAGCAGAGCTCGTTTAGTGAACCGTCAGATCGCCTGGA
GAATTCGCCACCATGGTGAGCAAGGGCGAGGAGGTCATCAAAGAGTTCATGCGCTTCAAGGTGCGCATGG
AGGGCTCCATGAACGGCCACGAGTTCGAGATCGAGGGCGAGGGCGAGGGCCGCCCCTACGAGGGCACCCA
GACCGCCAAGCTGAAGGTGACCAAGGGCGGCCCCCTGCCCTTCGCCTGGGACATCCTGTCCCCCCAGTTC
ATGTACGGCTCCAAGGCGTACGTGAAGCACCCCGCCGACATCCCCGATTACAAGAAGCTGTCCTTCCCCG
AGGGCTTCAAGTGGGAGCGCGTGATGAACTTCGAGGACGGCGGTCTGGTGACCGTGACCCAGGACTCCTC
CCTGCAGGACGGCACGCTGATCTACAAGGTGAAGATGCGCGGCACCAACTTCCCCCCCGACGGCCCCGTA
ATG
